>Addgene plasmid #134890 | pCAT222 | addgene full sequence | sequence record 269507 | Addgene NGS Result
AGAGCATTACGCTGACTTGACGGGACGGCGCGCCGCTTCACTCATTAGGCACCCCAGGCTTTACACTTTA
TGCTTCCGGCTCGTATGTTGTGTGGAATTGTGAGCGGATAACAATTTCACACAGGAAACAGCTATGACCA
TGATTACGCCAAGCGCGCAATTAACCCTCACTAAAGGGAACAAAAGCTGGGTACCGGGCCCCCCCTCGAG
GTCGACGGTATCGATAAGCTTGATATCGAATTCCTGCAGCCCGGGGGATCCACTAGTTCTAGAGCGGCCG
CCACCGCGGTGGAGCTCCAATTCGCCCTATAGTGAGTCGTATTACGCGCGCTCACTGGCCGTCGTTTTAC
AACGTCGTGACTGGGAAAACCCTGGCGTTACCCAACTTAATCGCCTTGCAGCACATCCCCCTTTCGCCAG
CTGGCGTAATAGCGAAGAGGCCCGCACCGATCGCCCTTCCCAACAGTTGCGCAGCCTGAATGGCGAATGG
AAATTGTAAGCGTTAATATTTTGTTAAAATTCGCGTTAAATTTTTGTTAAATCAGCTCATTTTTTAACCA
ATAGGCCGACTGCGATGAGTTAATTAAGTTCGGTGTCCCTGTTGATACCGGGAAGCCCTGGGCCAACTTT
TGGCGAAAATGAGACGTTGATCGGCACGTAAGAGGTTCCAACTTTCACCATAATGAAATAAGATCACTAC
CGGGCGTATTTTTTGAGTTATCGAGATTTTCAGGAGCTAAGGAAGCTAAAATGGAGAAAAAAATCACTGG
ATATACCACCGTTGATATATCCCAATGGCATCGTAAAGAACATTTTGAGGCATTTCAGTCAGTTGCTCAA
TGTACCTATAACCAGACCGTTCAGCTGGATATTACGGCCTTTTTAAAGACCGTAAAGAAAAATAAGCACA
AGTTTTATCCGGCCTTTATTCACATTCTTGCCCGCCTGATGAATGCTCATCCGGAATTCCGTATGGCAAT
GAAAGACGGTGAGCTGGTGATATGGGATAGTGTTCACCCTTGTTACACCGTTTTCCATGAGCAAACTGAA
ACGTTTTCATCGCTCTGGAGTGAATACCACGACGATTTCCGGCAGTTTCTACACATATATTCGCAAGATG
TGGCGTGTTACGGTGAAAACCTGGCCTATTTCCCTAAAGGGTTTATTGAGAATATGTTTTTCGTCTCAGC
CAATCCCTGGGTGAGTTTCACCAGTTTTGATTTAAACGTGGCCAATATGGACAACTTCTTCGCCCCCGTT
TTCACCATGGGCAAATATTATACGCAAGGCGACAAGGTGCTGATGCCGCTGGCGATTCAGGTTCATCATG
CCGTTTGTGATGGCTTCCATGTCGGCAGAATGCTTAATGAATTACAACAGTACTGCGATGAGTGGCAGGG
CGGGGCGTAATTTTTTTAAGGCAGTTATTGGTGCCCTTAAACGCCTGGTTGCTACGCCTGAATAAGTGAT
AATAAGCGGATGAATGGCAGAAATTCGAAAGCAAATTCGACCCGGTCGTCGGTTCAGGGCAGGGTCGTTA
AGTTTAAACTACCCAGACAAGGTATAGGGCGGCGAGGCGGCTACAGCCGATAGTCTGGAACAGCGCACTT
ACGGGTTGCTGCGCAACCCAAGTGCTACCGGCGCGGCAGCGTGACCCGTGTCGGCGGCTCCAACGGCTCG
CCATCGTCCAGAAAACACGGCTCATCGGGCATCGGCAGGCGCTGCTGCCCGCGCCGTTCCCATTCCTCCG
TTTCGGTCAAGGCTGGCAGGTCTGGTTCCATGCCCGGAATGCCGGGCTGGCTGGGCGGCTCCTCGCCGGG
GCCGGTCGGTAGTTGCTGCTCGCCCGGATACAGGGTCGGGATGCGGCGCAGGTCGCCATGCCCCAACAGC
GATTCGTCCTGGTCGTCGTGATCAACCACCACGGCGGCACTGAACACCGACAGGCGCAACTGGTCGCGGG
GCTGGCCCCACGCCACGCGGTCATTGACCACGTAGGCCGACACGGTGCCGGGGCCGTTGAGCTTCACGAC
GGAGATCCAGCGCTCGGCCACCAAGTCCTTGACTGCGTATTGGACCGTCCGCAAAGAACGTCCGATGAGC
TTGGAAAGTGTCTTCTGGCTGACCACCACGGCGTTCTGGTGGCCCATCTGCGCCACGAGGTGATGCAGCA
GCATTGCCGCCGTGGGTTTCCTCGCAATAAGCCCGGCCCACGCCTCATGCGCTTTGCGTTCCGTTTGCAC
CCAGTGACCGGGCTTGTTCTTGGCTTGAATGCCGATTTCTCTGGACTGCGTGGCCATGCTTATCTCCATG
CGGTAGGGGTGCCGCACGGTTGCGGCACCATGCGCAATCAGCTGCAACTTTTCGGCAGCGCGACAACAAT
TATGCGTTGCGTAAAAGTGGCAGTCAATTACAGATTTTCTTTAACCTACGCAATGAGCTATTGCGGGGGG
TGCCGCAATGAGCTGTTGCGTACCCCCCTTTTTTAAGTTGTTGATTTTTAAGTCTTTCGCATTTCGCCCT
ATATCTAGTTCTTTGGTGCCCAAAGAAGGGCACCCCTGCGGGGTTCCCCCACGCCTTCGGCGCGGCTCCC
CCTCCGGCAAAAAGTGGCCCCTCCGGGGCTTGTTGATCGACTGCGCGGCCTTCGGCCTTGCCCAAGGTGG
CGCTGCCCCCTTGGAACCCCCGCACTCGCCGCCGTGAGGCTCGGGGGGCAGGCGGGCGGGCTTCGCCCTT
CGACTGCCCCCACTCGCATAGGCTTGGGTCGTTCCAGGCGCGTCAAGGCCAAGCCGCTGCGCGGTCGCTG
CGCGAGCCTTGACCCGCCTTCCACTTGGTGTCCAACCGGCAAGCGAAGCGCGCAGGCCGCAGGCCGGAGG
CTTTTCCCCAGAGAAAATTAAAAAAATTGATGGGGCAAGGCCGCAGGCCGCGCAGTTGGAGCCGGTGGGT
ATGTGGTCGAAGGCTGGGTAGCCGGTGGGCAATCCCTGTGGTCAAGCTCGTGGGCAGGCGCAGCCTGTCC
ATCAGCTTGTCCAGCAGGGTTGTCCACGGGCCGAGCGAAGCGAGCCAGCCGGTGGCCGCTCGCGGCCATC
GTCCACATATCCACGGGCTGGCAAGGGAGCGCAGCGACCGCGCAGGGCGAAGCCCGGAGAGCAAGCCCGT
AGGGCGCCGCAGCCGCCGTAGGCGGTCACGACTTTGCGAAGGGCCGGCCACCTGGAAAGCCACGTTGTGT
CTCAAAATCTCTGATGTTACATTGCACAAGATAAAAATATATCATCATGAACAATAAAACTGTCTGCTTA
CATAAACAGTAATACAAGGGGTGTTATGAGCCATATTCAACGGGAAACGTCTTGCTCGAGGCCGCGATTA
AATTCCAACATGGATGCTGATTTATATGGGTATAAATGGGCTCGCGATAATGTCGGGCAATCAGGTGCGA
CAATCTATCGATTGTATGGGAAGCCCGATGCGCCAGAGTTGTTTCTGAAACATGGCAAAGGTAGCGTTGC
CAATGATGTTACAGATGAGATGGTCAGACTAAACTGGCTGACGGAATTTATGCCTCTTCCGACCATCAAG
CATTTTATCCGTACTCCTGATGATGCATGGTTACTCACCACTGCGATCCCCGGGAAAACAGCATTCCAGG
TATTAGAAGAATATCCTGATTCAGGTGAAAATATTGTTGATGCGCTGGCAGTGTTCCTGCGCCGGTTGCA
TTCGATTCCTGTTTGTAATTGTCCTTTTAACAGCGATCGCGTATTTCGTCTCGCTCAGGCGCAATCACGA
ATGAATAACGGTTTGGTTGATGCGAGTGATTTTGATGACGAGCGTAATGGCTGGCCTGTTGAACAAGTCT
GGAAAGAAATGCATAAGCTTTTGCCATTCTCACCGGATTCAGTCGTCACTCATGGTGATTTCTCACTTGA
TAACCTTATTTTTGACGAGGGGAAATTAATAGGTTGTATTGATGTTGGACGAGTCGGAATCGCAGACCGA
TACCAGGATCTTGCCATCCTATGGAACTGCCTCGGTGAGTTTTCTCCTTCATTACAGAAACGGCTTTTTC
AAAAATATGGTATTGATAATCCTGATATGAATAAATTGCAGTTTCATTTGATGCTCGATGAGTTTTTCTA
ATCAGAATTGGTTAATTGGTTGTAACACTGGC
Features (pLannotate 1.2.2; 12 found; start..end, strand, type, name):
     60..90      +  promoter       lac promoter: promoter for the E. coli lac operon
     98..114     +  protein_bind   lac operator: The lac repressor binds to the lac operator to inhibit transcription in E. coli. This inhibition can be relieved by adding lactose or isopropyl-β-D-thiogalactopyranoside (IPTG). lac repressor encoded by lacI
    159..177     +  promoter       T3 promoter: promoter for bacteriophage T3 RNA polymerase
    190..297     -  misc_feature   MCS: pBluescript multiple cloning site
    306..324     -  promoter       T7 promoter: promoter for bacteriophage T7 RNA polymerase
    332..487     +  CDS            lacZα (fragment): LacZα fragment of β-galactosidase; lacZ fragment
    491..569     -  rep_origin     M13 ori (fragment): M13 bacteriophage origin of replication; arrow indicates direction of (+) strand synthesis
    648..750     +  promoter       cat promoter: promoter of the E. coli cat gene encoding chloramphenicol acetyltransferase
    751..1410    +  CDS            CmR: chloramphenicol acetyltransferase; cat; confers resistance to chloramphenicol
   1635..2297    -  CDS            pBBR1 Rep: replication protein for the broad-host-range plasmid pBBR1 from Bordetella bronchiseptica
   2298..3069    -  rep_origin     pBBR1 oriV: replication origin of the broad-host-range plasmid pBBR1 from Bordetella bronchiseptica; requires the pBBR1 Rep protein for replication
   3316..4131    +  CDS            KanR: aminoglycoside phosphotransferase; aph(3')-Ia; confers resistance to kanamycin in bacteria or G418 (Geneticin®) in eukaryotes
