[The description below was written by a language model from this plasmid's Addgene catalogue record and pLannotate feature annotations shown in this document.]
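Description:
pCAT222 is an empty broad-host-range bacterial expression and synthetic-biology vector of about 4.2 kb, derived from pBBR1MCS-2 and assembled from parts by the Golden Gate method. It replicates through the pBBR1 oriV together with its cognate pBBR1 Rep protein, a system originally from Bordetella bronchiseptica that functions in many Gram-negative species, and the record lists it as low copy. The plasmid carries two resistance cassettes: KanR (an aminoglycoside phosphotransferase), which is the listed bacterial selection, and a chloramphenicol acetyltransferase gene driven by its own cat promoter, which the catalogue lists as an additional selectable marker.

No insert is present. The cloning region is the familiar pBluescript-type arrangement: a lac promoter and lac operator lead into a multiple cloning site flanked by T3 and T7 phage promoters, followed by a partial lacZα coding sequence. In principle, the lac promoter and operator allow repressor-controlled, IPTG-relievable transcription of a cloned gene in hosts that supply LacI. Because the lacZα annotation is only a fragment, the record does not establish whether blue/white screening still works. A short remnant of the M13 origin is also annotated, but as a fragment it is unlikely to support single-stranded DNA production. No mobilisation (mob) region is annotated in the feature table, although the parental backbone type normally carries one.

The associated publication concerns the pCAT vector series, developed to overcome inefficient electroporation of Cupriavidus necator H16, so pCAT222 is best understood as a compact backbone for introducing and expressing genes in that organism and in E. coli. The record does not state which design features distinguish it from other members of the series.
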