Addgene plasmid #134890: pCAT222
Purpose: (Empty Backbone) Bacterial expression
Depositing lab: Thomas Howard. Depositing organization: Newcastle University (UK). Publication: pCAT vectors overcome inefficient electroporation of Cupriavidus necator H16. Azubuike CC, Gatehouse AMR, Howard TP. N Biotechnol. 2021 Nov 25;65:20-30. doi: 10.1016/j.nbt.2021.07.003. Epub 2021 Jul 29. PubMed 34333160.
Backbone
  Vector backbone: pBBR1MCS-2
  Vector type: Bacterial Expression, Synthetic Biology
  Selectable markers: Chloramphenicol
Growth in bacteria
  Bacterial resistance: Kanamycin, 50 μg/mL
  Growth temperature: 37°C
  Growth strain: DH5alpha
  Copy number: Low Copy
Gene/Insert
  Gene/Insert name: None
Terms and licenses: Academic/Nonprofit Terms; Industry Terms: Not Available to Industry
Depositor comments: Plasmid parts were assembled using Golden gate method
How to cite: pCAT222 was a gift from Thomas Howard (Addgene plasmid # 134890 ; http://n2t.net/addgene:134890 ; RRID:Addgene_134890)
